>Addgene plasmid #240439 | pHREP-LP-3xH2B | addgene full sequence | sequence record 485232 | Addgene NGS Result
GGATCCCTATACAGTTGAAGTCGGAAGTTTACATACACTTAAGTTGGAGTCATTAAAACTCGTTTTTCAA
CTACTCCACAAATTTCTTGTTAACAAACAATAGTTTTGGCAAGTCAGTTAGGACATCTACTTTGTGCATG
ACACAAGTCATTTTTCCAACAATTGTTTACAGACAGATTATTTCACTTATAATTCACTGTATCACAATTC
CAGTGGGTCAGAAGTTTACATACACTAAGTTCGACTCCTCTGCAGAATGCGGCGATGTTTCGGTAAGGGG
TCCGCTATCTAGACCGTTACATAACTTACAATCAGGGGATAACGCAGGAAAGAAACCGGTGACATTGATT
ATTGACTAGTTATTAATAGTAATCAATTACGGGGTCATTAGTTCATAGCCCATATATGGAGTTCCGCGTT
ACATAACTTACGGTAAATGGCCCGCCTGGCTGACCGCCCAACGACCCCCGCCCATTGACGTCAATAATGA
CGTATGTTCCCATAGTAACGCCAATAGGGACTTTCCATTGACGTCAATGGGTGGAGTATTTACGGTAAAC
TGCCCACTTGGCAGTACATCAAGTGTATCATATGCCAAGTACGCCCCCTATTGACGTCAATGACGGTAAA
TGGCCCGCCTGGCATTATGCCCAGTACATGACCTTATGGGACTTTCCTACTTGGCAGTACATCTACGTAT
TAGTCATCGCTATTACCATGGTGATGCGGTTTTGGCAGTACATCAATGGGCGTGGATAGCGGTTTGACTC
ACGGGGATTTCCAAGTCTCCACCCCATTGACGTCAATGGGAGTTTGTTTTGGCACCAAAATCAACGGGAC
TTTCCAAAATGTCGTAACAACTCCGCCCCATTGACGCAAATGGGCGGTAGGCGTGTACGGTGGGAGGTCT
ATATAAGCAGAGCTCTCTGGCTAACTAGAGAACCCACTGCTTACTGGCTTATCGAAATTAATACGACTCA
CTATAGGGAGACCCAAGCTGGCTAGCGGTTTGTCTGGTCAACCACCGCGGTCTCAGTGGTGTACGGTACA
AACCGGCGCCGCCATGGGGGCAGGTGCCACCGGCCGCGCCATGGACGGGCCGCGCCTGCTGCTGTTGCTG
CTTCTGGGGGTGTCCCTTGGAGGTGCCAAGGAGGCATGCCCCACAGGCCTGTACACACACAGCGGTGAGT
GCTGCAAAGCCTGCAACCTGGGCGAGGGTGTGGCCCAGCCTTGTGGAGCCAACCAGACCGTGTGTGAGCC
CTGCCTGGACAGCGTGACGTTCTCCGACGTGGTGAGCGCGACCGAGCCGTGCAAGCCGTGCACCGAGTGC
GTGGGGCTCCAGAGCATGTCGGCGCCGTGCGTGGAGGCCGACGACGCCGTGTGCCGCTGCGCCTACGGCT
ACTACCAGGATGAGACGACTGGGCGCTGCGAGGCGTGCCGCGTGTGCGAGGCGGGCTCGGGCCTCGTGTT
CTCCTGCCAGGACAAGCAGAACACCGTGTGCGAGGAGTGCCCCGACGGCACGTATTCCGACGAGGCCAAC
CACGTGGACCCGTGCCTGCCCTGCACCGTGTGCGAGGACACCGAGCGCCAGCTCCGCGAGTGCACACGCT
GGGCCGACGCCGAGTGCGAGGAGATCCCTGGCCGTTGGATTACACGGTCCACACCCCCAGAGGGCTCGGA
CAGCACAGCCCCCAGCACCCAGGAGCCTGAGGCACCTCCAGAACAAGACCTCATAGCCAGCACGGTGGCA
GGTGTGGTGACCACAGTGATGGGCAGCTCCCAGCCCGTGGTGACCCGAGGCACCACCGACAACCTCATCC
CTGTCTATTGCTCCATCCTGGCTGCTGTGGTTGTGGGTCTTGTGGCCTACATAGCCTTCAAGAGGGAGGG
CAGGGGAAGTCTCCTAACATGCGGGGACGTGGAGGAAAATCCCGGCCCCTCCCGGGAGATGGGGGAGGCT
AACATGGTGAGCAAGGGCGAGGAGCTGTTCACCGGGGTGGTGCCCATCCTGGTCGAGCTGGACGGCGACG
TAAACGGCCACAAGTTCAGCGTGTCCGGCGAGGGCGAGGGCGATGCCACCTACGGCAAGCTGACCCTGAA
GTTCATCTGCACCACCGGCAAGCTGCCCGTGCCCTGGCCCACCCTCGTGACCACCCTGACCTACGGCGTG
CAGTGCTTCAGCCGCTACCCCGACCACATGAAGCAGCACGACTTCTTCAAGTCCGCCATGCCCGAAGGCT
ACGTCCAGGAGCGCACCATCTTCTTCAAGGACGACGGCAACTACAAGACCCGCGCCGAGGTGAAGTTCGA
GGGCGACACCCTGGTGAACCGCATCGAGCTGAAGGGCATCGACTTCAAGGAGGACGGCAACATCCTGGGG
CACAAGCTGGAGTACAACTACAACAGCCACAACGTCTATATCATGGCCGACAAGCAGAAGAACGGCATCA
AGGTGAACTTCAAGATCCGCCACAACATCGAGGACGGCAGCGTGCAGCTCGCCGACCACTACCAGCAGAA
CACCCCCATCGGCGACGGCCCCGTGCTGCTGCCCGACAACCACTACCTGAGCACCCAGTCCGCCCTGAGC
AAAGACCCCAACGAGAAGCGCGATCACATGGTCCTGCTGGAGTTCGTGACCGCCGCCGGGATCACTCTTG
GCATGGACGAGCTGTACAAAACCGGTGATCAGCACGTGATGAAAAAGCCTGAACTCACCGCGACGTCTGT
CGAGAAGTTTCTGATCGAAAAGTTCGACAGCGTCTCCGACCTGATGCAGCTCTCGGAGGGCGAAGAATCT
CGTGCTTTCAGCTTCGATGTAGGAGGGCGTGGATATGTCCTGCGGGTAAATAGCTGCGCCGATGGTTTCT
ACAAAGATCGTTATGTTTATCGGCACTTTGCATCGGCCGCGCTCCCGATTCCGGAAGTGCTTGACATTGG
GGAATTCAGCGAGAGCCTGACCTATTGCATCTCCCGCCGTGCACAGGGTGTCACGTTGCAAGACCTGCCT
GAAACCGAACTGCCCGCTGTTCTGCAGCCGGTCGCGGAGGCCATGGATGCGATCGCTGCGGCCGATCTTA
GCCAGACGAGCGGGTTCGGCCCATTCGGACCGCAAGGAATCGGTCAATACACTACATGGCGTGATTTCAT
ATGCGCGATTGCTGATCCCCATGTGTATCACTGGCAAACTGTGATGGACGACACCGTCAGTGCGTCCGTC
GCGCAGGCTCTCGATGAGCTGATGCTTTGGGCCGAGGACTGCCCCGAAGTCCGGCACCTCGTGCACGCGG
ATTTCGGCTCCAACAATGTCCTGACGGACAATGGCCGCATAACAGCGGTCATTGACTGGAGCGAGGCGAT
GTTCGGGGATTCCCAATACGAGGTCGCCAACATCTTCTTCTGGAGGCCGTGGTTGGCTTGTATGGAGCAG
CAGACGCGCTACTTCGAGCGGAGGCATCCGGAGCTTGCAGGATCGCCGCGGCTCCGGGCGTATATGCTCC
GCATTGGTCTTGACCAACTCTATCAGAGCTTGGTTGACGGCAATTTCGATGATGCAGCTTGGGCGCAGGG
TCGATGCGACGCAATCGTCCGATCCGGAGCCGGGACTGTCGGGCGTACACAAATCGCCCGCAGAAGCGCG
GCCGTCTGGACCGATGGCTGTGTAGAAGTACTCGCCGATAGTGGAAACCGACGCCCCAGCACTCGTCCGA
GGGCAAAGGAATAGCACGTGCTACGAGATTTCGATTCCACCGCCGCCTTCTATGAAAGGTTGGGCTTCGG
AATCGTTTTCCGGGACGCCGGCTGGATGATCCTCCAGCGCGGGGATCTCATGCTGGAGTTCTTCGCCCAC
CCCAACTTGTTTATTGCAGCTTATAATGGTTACAAATAAAGCAATAGCATCACAAATTTCACAAATAAAG
CATTTTTTTCACTGCATTCTAGTTGTGGTTTGTCCAAACTCATCAATGTATCTTATCATGTCTGTATACC
GTCGACCTCTAGCTAGAGCTTGGCGGCGTCAGTTTCGGTAAGGGGTCCGCTATCTAGACGAGTTTACTCC
CTATCAGTGATAGAGAACGTATGTCGAGTTTACTCCCTATCAGTGATAGAGAACGATGTCGAGTTTACTC
CCTATCAGTGATAGAGAACGTATGTCGAGTTTACTCCCTATCAGTGATAGAGAACGTATGTCGAGTTTAC
TCCCTATCAGTGATAGAGAACGTATGTCGAGTTTATCCCTATCAGTGATAGAGAACGTATGTCGAGTTTA
CTCCCTATCAGTGATAGAGAACGTATGTCGATTAGGCGTGTACGGTGGGCGCCTATAAAAGCAGAGCTCG
TTTAGTGAACCGTCAGATCGCCTGGAGCCAATTCCAACTCTTTTGCCTTATACCTACTTTCCGTACCACT
TCCTACCCTCGAAAGGCCTCTGAGGCCACCATGCCAGAGCCCGCAAAGTCCGCACCCGCCCCGAAGAAGG
GCTCCAAGAAGGCGGTCACCAAGACCCAGAAGAAGGGCGACAAGAAGCGCAAGAAGAGCCGCAAGGAGAG
CTACTCGATATATGTCTATAAAGTCCTCAAACAGGTGCACCCCGACACGGGCATCAGCAGAAAAGCAATG
GGTATAATGAATAGCTTTGTCAATGACATCTTCGAGCGCATCGCGGGCGAGGCGTCGCGCCTGGCGCACT
ACAACAAGCGCAGCACCATCACGTCGCGGGAGATCCAGACCGCCGTGCGGCTGCTGCTGCCCGGCGAGCT
GGCGAAGCACGCGGTCTCCGAGGGCACGAAGGCGGTCACCAAGTACACCAGCTCCAAGAAGCTTCACCAT
CACCATCACCATCGTGACCACATGGTCCTTCATGAGTATGTAAATGCTGCTGGGATTACATAGGGCCTGT
CAGGCCAAGCTTCCATCGATAGACATGATAAGATACATTGATGAGTTTGGACAAACCACAACAAGAATGC
AGTGAAAAAAATGCTTTATTTGTGAAATTTGTGATGCTATTGCTTTATTTGTAACCATTATAAGCTGCAA
TAAACAAGTTAACAACAACAATTGCATTCATTTTATGTTTCAGGTTCAGGGGGAGATGTGGGAGGTTTAT
TCGTTTCGGTAAGGGGTCCGCTATCTAGACGAGTTTACTCCCTATCAGTGATAGAGAACGTATGTCGAGT
TTACTCCCTATCAGTGATAGAGAACGATGTCGAGTTTACTCCCTATCAGTGATAGAGAACGTATGTCGAG
TTTACTCCCTATCAGTGATAGAGAACGTATGTCGAGTTTACTCCCTATCAGTGATAGAGAACGTATGTCG
AGTTTATCCCTATCAGTGATAGAGAACGTATGTCGAGTTTACTCCCTATCAGTGATAGAGAACGTATGTC
GATTAGGCGTGTACGGTGGGCGCCTATAAAAGCAGAGCTCGTTTAGTGAACCGTCAGATCGCCTGGAGCC
AATTCCAACTCTTTTGCCTTATACCTACTTTCCGTACCACTTCCTACCCTCGAAAGGCCTCTGAGGCCAC
CATGCCAGAGCCCGCAAAGTCCGCACCCGCCCCGAAGAAGGGCTCCAAGAAGGCGGTCACCAAGACCCAG
AAGAAGGGCGACAAGAAGCGCAAGAAGAGCCGCAAGGAGAGCTACTCGATATATGTCTATAAAGTCCTCA
AACAGGTGCACCCCGACACGGGCATCAGCAGAAAAGCAATGGGTATAATGAATAGCTTTGTCAATGACAT
CTTCGAGCGCATCGCGGGCGAGGCGTCGCGCCTGGCGCACTACAACAAGCGCAGCACCATCACGTCGCGG
GAGATCCAGACCGCCGTGCGGCTGCTGCTGCCCGGCGAGCTGGCGAAGCACGCGGTCTCCGAGGGCACGA
AGGCGGTCACCAAGTACACCAGCTCCAAGAAGCTTCACCATCACCATCACCATCGTGACCACATGGTCCT
TCATGAGTATGTAAATGCTGCTGGGATTACATAGGGCCTGTCAGGCCAAGCTTCCATCGATAGACATGAT
AAGATACATTGATGAGTTTGGACAAACCACAACAAGAATGCAGTGAAAAAAATGCTTTATTTGTGAAATT
TGTGATGCTATTGCTTTATTTGTAACCATTATAAGCTGCAATAAACAAGTTAACAACAACAATTGCATTC
ATTTTATGTTTCAGGTTCAGGGGGAGATGTGGGAGGTTTCCTAGTTTCGGTAAGGGGTCCGCTATCTAGA
CGAGTTTACTCCCTATCAGTGATAGAGAACGTATGTCGAGTTTACTCCCTATCAGTGATAGAGAACGATG
TCGAGTTTACTCCCTATCAGTGATAGAGAACGTATGTCGAGTTTACTCCCTATCAGTGATAGAGAACGTA
TGTCGAGTTTACTCCCTATCAGTGATAGAGAACGTATGTCGAGTTTATCCCTATCAGTGATAGAGAACGT
ATGTCGAGTTTACTCCCTATCAGTGATAGAGAACGTATGTCGATTAGGCGTGTACGGTGGGCGCCTATAA
AAGCAGAGCTCGTTTAGTGAACCGTCAGATCGCCTGGAGCCAATTCCAACTCTTTTGCCTTATACCTACT
TTCCGTACCACTTCCTACCCTCGAAAGGCCTCTGAGGCCACCATGCCAGAGCCCGCAAAGTCCGCACCCG
CCCCGAAGAAGGGCTCCAAGAAGGCGGTCACCAAGACCCAGAAGAAGGGCGACAAGAAGCGCAAGAAGAG
CCGCAAGGAGAGCTACTCGATATATGTCTATAAAGTCCTCAAACAGGTGCACCCCGACACGGGCATCAGC
AGAAAAGCAATGGGTATAATGAATAGCTTTGTCAATGACATCTTCGAGCGCATCGCGGGCGAGGCGTCGC
GCCTGGCGCACTACAACAAGCGCAGCACCATCACGTCGCGGGAGATCCAGACCGCCGTGCGGCTGCTGCT
GCCCGGCGAGCTGGCGAAGCACGCGGTCTCCGAGGGCACGAAGGCGGTCACCAAGTACACCAGCTCCAAG
AAGCTTCACCATCACCATCACCATCGTGACCACATGGTCCTTCATGAGTATGTAAATGCTGCTGGGATTA
CATAGGGCCTGTCAGGCCAAGCTTCCATCGATAGACATGATAAGATACATTGATGAGTTTGGACAAACCA
CAACAAGAATGCAGTGAAAAAAATGCTTTATTTGTGAAATTTGTGATGCTATTGCTTTATTTGTAACCAT
TATAAGCTGCAATAAACAAGTTAACAACAACAATTGCATTCATTTTATGTTTCAGGTTCAGGGGGAGATG
TGGGAGGTTTACGTAGAGGTTTGTCTGGTCAACCACCGCGGACTCAGTGGTGTACGGTACAAACCACATG
TGAGCAAAAGGCCAGCAAAAGGCCAGGAACCGTAAAAAGTTTTTGTGTCTCTCACTTCTGAGGCGGAAAG
AACCAGCTGGGCCTACTAGCTACTCGGGACCCCTTACCGAAACATCGCCGCATTCTGCAGAGGAGTCGAG
TGTATGTAAACTTCTGACCCACTGGGAATGTGATGAAAGAAATAAAAGCTGAAATGAATCATTCTCTCTA
CTATTATTCTGATATTTCACATTCTTAAAATAAAGTGGTGATCCTAACTGACCTAAGACAGGGAATTTTT
ACTAGGATTAAATGTCAGGAATTGTGAAAAAGTGAGTTTAAATGTATTTGGCTAAGGTGTATGTAAACTT
CCGACTTCAACTGTATAGGGATCCGCTTCCTCGCTCACTGACTCGCTGCGCTCGGTCGTTCGGCTGCGGC
GAGCGGTATCAGCTCACTCAAAGGCGGTAATACGGTTATCCACAGAATCAGGGGATAACGCAGGAAAGAA
CATGTGAGCAAAAGGCCAGCAAAAGGCCAGGAACCGTAAAAAGGCCGCGTTGCTGGCGTTTTTCCATAGG
CTCCGCCCCCCTGACGAGCATCACAAAAATCGACGCTCAAGTCAGAGGTGGCGAAACCCGACAGGACTAT
AAAGATACCAGGCGTTTCCCCCTGGAAGCTCCCTCGTGCGCTCTCCTGTTCCGACCCTGCCGCTTACCGG
ATACCTGTCCGCCTTTCTCCCTTCGGGAAGCGTGGCGCTTTCTCATAGCTCACGCTGTAGGTATCTCAGT
TCGGTGTAGGTCGTTCGCTCCAAGCTGGGCTGTGTGCACGAACCCCCCGTTCAGCCCGACCGCTGCGCCT
TATCCGGTAACTATCGTCTTGAGTCCAACCCGGTAAGACACGACTTATCGCCACTGGCAGCAGCCACTGG
TAACAGGATTAGCAGAGCGAGGTATGTAGGCGGTGCTACAGAGTTCTTGAAGTGGTGGCCTAACTACGGC
TACACTAGAAGAACAGTATTTGGTATCTGCGCTCTGCTGAAGCCAGTTACCTTCGGAAAAAGAGTTGGTA
GCTCTTGATCCGGCAAACAAACCACCGCTGGTAGCGGTGGTTTTTTTGTTTGCAAGCAGCAGATTACGCG
CAGAAAAAAAGGATCTCAAGAAGATCCTTTGATCTTTTCTACGGGGTCTGACGCTCAGTGGAACGAAAAC
TCACGTTAAGGGATTTTGGTCATGAGATTATCAAAAAGGATCTTCACCTAGATCCTTTTAAATTAAAAAT
GAAGTTTTAAATCAATCTAAAGTATATATGAGTAAACTTGGTCTGACAGTTACCAATGCTTAATCAGTGA
GGCACCTATCTCAGCGATCTGTCTATTTCGTTCATCCATAGTTGCCTGACTCCCCGTCGTGTAGATAACT
ACGATACGGGAGGGCTTACCATCTGGCCCCAGTGCTGCAATGATACCGCGAGACCCACGCTCACCGGCTC
CAGATTTATCAGCAATAAACCAGCCAGCCGGAAGGGCCGAGCGCAGAAGTGGTCCTGCAACTTTATCCGC
CTCCATCCAGTCTATTAATTGTTGCCGGGAAGCTAGAGTAAGTAGTTCGCCAGTTAATAGTTTGCGCAAC
GTTGTTGCCATTGCTACAGGCATCGTGGTGTCACGCTCGTCGTTTGGTATGGCTTCATTCAGCTCCGGTT
CCCAACGATCAAGGCGAGTTACATGATCCCCCATGTTGTGCAAAAAAGCGGTTAGCTCCTTCGGTCCTCC
GATCGTTGTCAGAAGTAAGTTGGCCGCAGTGTTATCACTCATGGTTATGGCAGCACTGCATAATTCTCTT
ACTGTCATGCCATCCGTAAGATGCTTTTCTGTGACTGGTGAGTACTCAACCAAGTCATTCTGAGAATAGT
GTATGCGGCGACCGAGTTGCTCTTGCCCGGCGTCAATACGGGATAATACCGCGCCACATAGCAGAACTTT
AAAAGTGCTCATCATTGGAAAACGTTCTTCGGGGCGAAAACTCTCAAGGATCTTACCGCTGTTGAGATCC
AGTTCGATGTAACCCACTCGTGCACCCAACTGATCTTCAGCATCTTTTACTTTCACCAGCGTTTCTGGGT
GAGCAAAAACAGGAAGGCAAAATGCCGCAAAAAAGGGAATAAGGGCGACACGGAAATGTTGAATACTCAT
ACTCTTCCTTTTTCAATATTATTGAAGCATTTATCAGGGTTATTGTCTCATGAGCGGATACATATTTGAA
TGTATTTAGAAAAATAAACAAATAGGGGTTCCGCGCACATTTCCCCGAAAAGTGCCACCTGATGCGGTGT
GAAATACCGCACAGATGCGTAAGGAGAAAATACCGCATCAGGAAATTGTAAGCGTTAATATTTTGTTAAA
ATT
Features (pLannotate 1.2.2; 31 found; start..end, strand, type, name):
    341..720     +  enhancer       CMV enhancer: human cytomegalovirus immediate early enhancer
    721..924     +  promoter       CMV promoter: human cytomegalovirus (CMV) immediate early promoter
    920..953     +  LTR            5' LTR (truncated) (fragment): truncated 5' long terminal repeat (LTR) from HIV-1
    969..987     +  promoter       T7 promoter: promoter for bacteriophage T7 RNA polymerase
   1064..1885    +  CDS            NGFR (fragment): TNR16_HUMAN - Also known as TNFRSF16. Experimental evidence at protein level: Swiss-Prot protein existence level 1. Low affinity receptor which can bind to NGF, BDNF, NTF3, and NTF4. Forms a heterodimeric receptor with SORCS2 that binds the precursor forms of NGF, BDNF and NTF3 with high affinity, and has much lower affinity for mature NGF and BDNF (PubMed:24908487). Plays an important role in differentiation and survival of specific neuronal populations during development (By similarity). Can mediate cell survival as well as cell death of neural cells. Plays a role in the inactivation of RHOA
   1886..1939    +  CDS            T2A: 2A peptide from Thosea asigna virus capsid protein Eukaryotic ribosomes fail to insert a peptide bond between the Gly and Pro residues, yielding separate polypeptides.
   1964..2680    +  CDS            EGFP: EGFP is a basic (constitutively fluorescent) green fluorescent protein published in 1996, derived from Aequorea victoria. It is reported to be a rapidly-maturing weak dimer with moderate acid sensitivity.
   2699..3724    +  CDS            HygR: aminoglycoside phosphotransferase from E. coli; aph(4)-Ia; confers resistance to hygromycin
   3734..3859    +  CDS            ble (fragment): BLE_KLEPN - Experimental evidence at protein level: Swiss-Prot protein existence level 1. Binding protein with a strong affinity to the bleomycin family of antibiotics. Binds to CL990; an antimitotic-antibiotic compound. From Klebsiella pneumoniae.
   3854..3975    +  polyA_signal   SV40 poly(A) signal: SV40 polyadenylation signal
   4050..4362    +  promoter       tight TRE promoter: Tet-responsive promoter PTight, consisting of seven tet operator sequences followed by the minimal CMV promoter
   4441..4818    +  CDS            H2B-I: H2B1_CHICK - Experimental evidence at protein level: Swiss-Prot protein existence level 1. Has broad-spectrum antibacterial activity. May be important in the antimicrobial defenses of chick reproductive system during follicle development in the ovary and egg formation in the oviduct. From Gallus gallus (Chicken).
   4825..4842    +  CDS            6xHis: 6xHis affinity tag
   4843..4890    +  CDS            GFP11: 11th β-strand of superfolder GFP associates with GFP(1-10), consisting of the first 10 β-strands, to reconstitute fluorescent GFP (Cabantous et al., 2005; Kamiyama et al., 2016)
   4969..5050    -  polyA_signal   SV40 poly(A) signal: SV40 polyadenylation signal
   5141..5453    +  promoter       tight TRE promoter: Tet-responsive promoter PTight, consisting of seven tet operator sequences followed by the minimal CMV promoter
   5532..5909    +  CDS            H2B-I: H2B1_CHICK - Experimental evidence at protein level: Swiss-Prot protein existence level 1. Has broad-spectrum antibacterial activity. May be important in the antimicrobial defenses of chick reproductive system during follicle development in the ovary and egg formation in the oviduct. From Gallus gallus (Chicken).
   5916..5933    +  CDS            6xHis: 6xHis affinity tag
   5934..5981    +  CDS            GFP11: 11th β-strand of superfolder GFP associates with GFP(1-10), consisting of the first 10 β-strands, to reconstitute fluorescent GFP (Cabantous et al., 2005; Kamiyama et al., 2016)
   6060..6141    -  polyA_signal   SV40 poly(A) signal: SV40 polyadenylation signal
   6232..6544    +  promoter       tight TRE promoter: Tet-responsive promoter PTight, consisting of seven tet operator sequences followed by the minimal CMV promoter
   6623..7000    +  CDS            H2B-I: H2B1_CHICK - Experimental evidence at protein level: Swiss-Prot protein existence level 1. Has broad-spectrum antibacterial activity. May be important in the antimicrobial defenses of chick reproductive system during follicle development in the ovary and egg formation in the oviduct. From Gallus gallus (Chicken).
   7007..7024    +  CDS            6xHis: 6xHis affinity tag
   7025..7072    +  CDS            GFP11: 11th β-strand of superfolder GFP associates with GFP(1-10), consisting of the first 10 β-strands, to reconstitute fluorescent GFP (Cabantous et al., 2005; Kamiyama et al., 2016)
   7151..7232    -  polyA_signal   SV40 poly(A) signal: SV40 polyadenylation signal
   7408..7429    +  promoter       SV40 promoter (fragment): SV40 enhancer and early promoter
   7901..8489    -  rep_origin     ori: high-copy-number ColE1/pMB1/pBR322/pUC origin of replication
   8660..9520    -  CDS            AmpR: β-lactamase; bla; confers resistance to ampicillin, carbenicillin, and related antibiotics
   9521..9625    -  promoter       AmpR promoter: bla
   9652..9702    +  misc_feature   bom (fragment): basis of mobility region from pBR322
   9703..9733    -  rep_origin     M13 ori (fragment): M13 bacteriophage origin of replication; arrow indicates direction of (+) strand synthesis
