[The description below was written by a language model from this plasmid's Addgene catalogue record and pLannotate feature annotations shown in this document.]
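Description:
pHREP-LP-3xH2B is a 9.7 kb mammalian expression plasmid built on the pHREP-LP backbone and designed as a landing pad vector for a histone replacement system. It is maintained in E. coli through a high-copy ColE1/pUC-type origin and an ampicillin resistance gene, and hygromycin serves as the selectable marker in mammalian cells. According to the catalogue entry, the construct carries two Bxb1 recombination sites intended for recombinase-mediated cassette exchange (RMCE). These sites are not picked up in the automated feature annotation, so their positions relative to the other elements cannot be stated from the record.

The payload has two functional parts. The first is a marker cassette driven by the CMV enhancer/promoter. It encodes a truncated low-affinity nerve growth factor receptor (LNGFR, a fragment of human NGFR listed as synthetic), followed by a T2A peptide and EGFP fused at its C terminus to the hygromycin resistance gene, and it ends in an SV40 polyadenylation signal. Ribosomal skipping at the T2A yields a surface marker and a separate fluorescent, drug-selectable fusion protein from one transcript. Cells carrying the landing pad can therefore be sorted by LNGFR or green fluorescence, or selected with hygromycin.

The second part consists of three tandem, near-identical inducible units. Each contains a tight TRE (Tet-responsive) promoter driving chicken (Gallus gallus) H2B, tagged at the C terminus with 6xHis and GFP11, with an SV40 poly(A) element after it. The H2B coding sequences are described as shRNA-resistant, which allows tetracycline-system-controlled supply of tagged histone while endogenous H2B is knocked down. The GFP11 tag permits split-GFP complementation with GFP(1-10), and the His tag permits affinity capture. The required Tet transactivator is not annotated on this plasmid.
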