Addgene plasmid #240439: pHREP-LP-3xH2B
Purpose: Landing pad vector with two Bxb1 recombination sites for RMCE and LNGFR + EGFP-HygroR for sorting/selection and 3x inducible expression cassette for shRNA resistant chicken H2B.
Depositing lab: Lienhard Schmitz. Depositing organization: Justus Liebig-Universitaet Giessen. Publication: A novel approach towards a histone replacement system in Tetrapods. Pfisterer M, Pritz A, Parry A, Schmitz ML. PLoS One. 2026 Feb 10;21(2):e0342014. doi: 10.1371/journal.pone.0342014. eCollection 2026. PubMed 41666149.
Backbone
  Vector backbone: pHREP-LP
  Vector type: Mammalian Expression
  Selectable markers: Hygromycin
Growth in bacteria
  Bacterial resistance: Ampicillin, 100 μg/mL
  Growth temperature: 37°C
  Growth strain: DH5alpha
  Copy number: High Copy
Gene/Insert 1
  Gene/Insert name: LNGFR
  Species: Synthetic
  Insert size (bp): 822
Gene/Insert 2
  Gene/Insert name: EGFP
  Insert size (bp): 717
  Tag / fusion protein: Hygromycin Resistance (C terminal on insert)
Gene/Insert 3
  Gene/Insert name: H2B
  Species: G. gallus (chicken)
  Promoter: TRE
  Tag / fusion protein: GFP11 (C terminal on insert); 6xHis (C terminal on insert)
  Cloning method: Unknown
  Sequencing primers: 5′ n/a
Terms and licenses: Academic/Nonprofit Terms; Industry Terms: Not Available to Industry
How to cite: pHREP-LP-3xH2B was a gift from Lienhard Schmitz (Addgene plasmid # 240439 ; http://n2t.net/addgene:240439 ; RRID:Addgene_240439)
